>Addgene plasmid #63283 | pFusX2-1 | depositor partial sequence | sequence record 105084 | pFusX2_AAA
AGTCTTAAGCGTCTCCCTGACCCCGGACCAAGTGGTGGCTATCGCCAGCAACATTGGCGGCAAGCAAGCG
CTCGAAACGGTGCAGCGGCTGTTGCCGGTGCTGTGCCAGGACCATGGCCTGACCCCGGACCAAGTGGTGG
CTATCGCCAGCAACATTGGCGGCAAGCAAGCGCTCGAAACGGTGCAGCGGCTGTTGCCGGTGCTGTGCCA
GGACCATGGCCTGACCCCGGACCAAGTGGTGGCTATCGCCAGCAACATTGGCGGCAAGCAAGCGCTCGAA
ACGGTGCAGCGGCTGTTGCCGGTGCTGTGCCAGGACCATGGCGAGACGTC
