>Addgene plasmid #63283 | pFusX2-1 | depositor partial sequence | sequence record 105085 | FusX2
CGTCTCCCTGACCCCGGACCAAGTGGTGGCTATCGAGACCGGCGCCGCTACGGGCGCGTCCCATTCGCCA
TTCAGGCTGCGCAACTGTTGGGAAGGGCGATCGGTGCGGGCTCTTCGCTATTACGCCAGCTGGCGAAAGG
GGGATGTGCTGCAAGGCGATTAAGTTGGGAACGCCAGGGTTTTCCCAGTCACGACGTTGTAAAACGACGG
CCAGTGAGCGCGCGTAATCGACTCACTATAGGGCGAATTGGGTACCGGGCCCCCCCTCGAGGTCCTCCAG
CTTTTGTTCCCTTTAGTGAGGGTTAATTGCGCGCTTGGCGTAATCATGGTCATAGCTGTTTCCTGTGTGA
AATTGTTATCCGCTCACAATTCCACACAACATACGAGCCGGAAGCATAAAGTGTAAAGCCTGGGGTGCCT
AATGAGTGAGCTAACTCACATTAATTGCGTTGCGCTCACTGCCCGCTTTCCACCGGTGGTCTCTGGCGGC
AAGCAAGCGCTCGAAACGGTGCAGCGGCTGTTGCCGGTGCTGTGCCAGGACCATGGCGAGACGTCTAGAC
CAGCCAGGACAGAAATGCCTCGACTTCGCTGCTACCCAAGGTTGCCGGGTGACGCACACCGTGGAAACGG
ATGAAGGCACGAACCCAGTGGACATAAGCCTGTTCGGTTCGTAAGCTGTAATGCAAGTAGCGTATGCGCT
CACGCAACTGGTCCAGAACCTTGACCGAACGCAGCGGTGGTAACGGCGCAGTGGCGGTTTTCATGGCTTG
TTATGACTGTTTTTTTGGGGTACAGTCTATGCCTCGGGCATCCAAGCAGCAAGCGCGTTACGCCGTGGGT
CGATGTTTGATGTTATGGAGCAGCAACGATGTTACGCAGCAGGGCAGTCGCCCTAAAACAAAGTTAAACA
TTATGAGGGAAGCGGTGATCGCCGAAGTATCGACTCAACTATCAGAGGTAGTTGGCGTCATCGAGCGCCA
TCTCGAACCGACGTTGCTGGCCGTACATTTGTACGGCTCCGCAGTGGATGGCGGCCTGAAGCCACACAGT
GATATTGATTTGCTGGTTACGGTGACCGTAAGGCTTGATGAAACAACGCGGCGAGCTTTGATCAACGACC
TTTTGGAAACTTCGGCTTCCCCTGGAGAGAGCGAGATTCTCCGCGCTGTAGAAGTCACCATTGTTGTGCA
CGACGACATCATTCCGTGGCGTTATCCAGCTAAGCGCGAACTGCAATTTGGAGAATGGCAGCGCAATGAC
ATTCTTGCAGGTATCTTCGAGCCAGCCACGATCGACATTGATCTGGCTATCTTGCTGACAAAAGCAAGAG
AACATAGCGTTGCCTTGGTAGGTCCAGCGGCGGAGGAACTCTTTGATCCGGTTCCTGAACAGGATCTATT
TGAGGCGCTAAATGAAACCTTAACGCTATGGAACTCGCCGCCCGACTGGGCTGGCGATGAGCGAAATGTA
GTGCTTACGTTGTCCCGCATTTGGTACAGCGCAGTAACCGGCAAAATCGCGCCGAAGGATGTCGCTGCCG
ACTGGGCAATGGAGCGCCTGCCGGCCCAGTATCAGCCCGTCATACTTGAAGCTAGACAGGCTTATCTTGG
ACAAGAAGAAGATCGCTTGGCCTCGCGCGCAGATCAGTTGGAAGAATTTGTCCACTACGTGAAAGGCGAG
ATCACCAAGGTAGTCGGCAAATAACCCTCGAGCCACCCATGACCAAAATCCCTTAACGTGAGTTACGCGT
CGTTCCACTGAGCGTCAGACCCCGTAGAAAAGATCAAAGGATCTTCTTGAGATCCTTTTTTTCTGCGCGT
AATCTGCTGCTTGCAAACAAAAAAACCACCGCTACCAGCGGTGGTTTGTTTGCCGGATCAAGAGCTACCA
ACTCTTTTTCCGAAGGTAACTGGCTTCAGCAGAGCGCAGATACCAAATACTGTCCTTCTAGTGTAGCCGT
AGTTAGGCCACCACTTCAAGAACTCTGTAGCACCGCCTACATACCTCGCTCTGCTAATCCTGTTACCAGT
GGCTGCTGCCAGTGGCGATAAGTCGTGTCTTACCGGGTTGGACTCAAGACGATAGTTACCGGATAAGGCG
CAGCGGTCGGGCTGAACGGGGGGTTCGTGCACACAGCCCAGCTTGGAGCGAACGACCTACACCGAACTGA
GATACCTACAGCGTGAGCATTGAGAAAGCGCCACGCTTCCCGAAGGGAGAAAGGCGGACAGGTATCCGGT
AAGCGGCAGGGTCGGAACAGGAGAGCGCACGAGGGAGCTTCCAGGGGGAAACGCCTGGTATCTTTATAGT
CCTGTCGGGTTTCGCCACCTCTGACTTGAGCGTCGATTTTTGTGATGCTCGTCAGGGGGGCGGAGCCTAT
GGAAAAACGCCAGCAACGCGGCCTTTTTACGGTTCCTGGCCTTTTGCTGGCCTTTTGCTCACATGTTCTT
TCCTGCGTTATCCCCTGATTCTGTGGATAACCGTATTACCGCCTTTGAGTGAGCTGATACCGCTCGCCGC
AGCCGAACGACCGAGCGCAGCGAGTCAGTGAGCGAGGAAGCGGAAGAGCGCCCAATACGCAAACCGCCTC
TCCCCGCGCGTTGGCCGATTCATTAATGCAGCTGGCACGACAGGTTTCCCGACTGGAAAGCGGGCAGTGA
GCGCAACGCAATTAATACGCGTACCGCTAGCCAGGAAGAGTTTGTAGAAACGCAAAAAGGCCATCCGTCA
GGATGGCCTTCTGCTTAGTTTGATGCCTGGCAGTTTATGGCGGGCGTCCTGCCCGCCACCCTCCGGGCCG
TTGCTTCACAACGTTCAAATCCGCTCCCGGCGGATTTGTCCTACTCAGGAGAGCGTTCACCGACAAACAA
CAGATAAAACGAAAGGCCCAGTCTTCCGACTGAGCCTTTCGTTTTATTTGATGCCTGGCAGTTCCCTACT
CTCGCGTTAACGCTAGCATGGATGTTTTCCCAGTCACGACGTTGTAAAACGACGGCCAGTCTTAAG
