>Addgene plasmid #63283 | pFusX2-1 | addgene partial sequence | sequence record 111097 | pCR8_R1 5'-cgaaccgaacaggcttatgt-3'
CGTCACCCGGCAACCTTGGGTAGCAGCGAAGTCGAGGCATTTCTGTCCTGGCTGGTCTAGACGTCTCGCC
ATGGTCCTGGCACAGCACCGGCAACAGCCGCTGCACCGTTTCGAGCGCTTGCTTGCCGCCAATGTTGCTG
GCGATAGCCACCACTTGGTCCGGGGTCAGGCCATGGTCCTGGCACAGCACCGGCAACAGCCGCTGCACCG
TTTCGAGCGCTTGCTTGCCGCCAATGTTGCTGGCGATAGCCACCACTTGGTCCGGGGTCAGGCCATGGTC
CTGGCACAGCACCGGCAACAGCCGCTGCACCGTTTCGAGCGCTTGCTTGCCGCCAATGTTGCTGGCGATA
GCCACCACTTGGTCCGGGGTCAGGGAGACGCTTAAGACTGGCCGTCGTTTTACAACGTCGTGACTGGGAA
AACATCCATGCTAGCGTTAACGCGAGAGTAGGGAACTGCCAGGCATCAAATAAAACGAAAGGCTCAGTCG
GAAGACTGGGCCTTTCGTTTTATCTGTTGTTTGTCGGTGAACGCTCTCCTGAGTAGGACAAATCCGCCGG
GAGCGGATTTGAACGTTGTGAAGCAACGGCCCGG
