[The description below was written by a language model from this plasmid's Addgene catalogue record.]
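Description:
pFusX2-1 is a bacterial library plasmid from the FusX system, a one-step method for assembling TALE repeat arrays used to build TALENs and related programmable DNA-binding proteins. It is built on the FusX2 backbone (about 3 kb without insert), is maintained at high copy number in standard E. coli cloning strains, and is selected with spectinomycin. The record does not name the origin of replication and gives no feature table, so the detailed layout of the backbone cannot be described. The listed sequencing primers carry pCR8-type names, which hints at a related backbone, but the record does not state this.

The insert is a synthetic pre-assembled trimer of TALE repeats carrying the repeat-variable diresidues NI NI NI (alternative name X2_AAA). In the TALE code, NI repeats recognise adenine, so this module specifies the trinucleotide AAA. As a member of the FusX2 set, it supplies RVD positions 4 to 6 of the final repeat array. The trimer was cloned through BsaI sites that were destroyed in the process, consistent with Golden Gate-style construction using type IIS enzymes. The record does not state which sites release the module in the subsequent assembly.

The plasmid has no stated promoter or expression function of its own. It is an intermediate part, combined with trimer modules for the other array positions and a receiving TALEN backbone to generate a complete custom TALE array in a single reaction. It would be chosen when the target DNA sequence reads AAA at positions 4 to 6.
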