Addgene plasmid #63283: pFusX2-1
Purpose: Encodes RVD positions 4-6 in TALEN assembly
Depositing lab: Stephen Ekker. Depositing organization: Mayo Foundation for Medical Education and Research. Publication: FusX: A rapid one-step TALE assembly system for genome science. Ma AC, McNulty MS, Tanya PL, Jarryd CM, Martinez-Galvez G, Argue DP, Lee HB, Urban MD, Bullard CE, Blackburn PR, Man TK, Clark KJ, Ekker SC. Hum Gene Ther. 2016 Jun;27(6):451-63. doi: 10.1089/hum.2015.172 PubMed 26854857.
Backbone
  Vector backbone: FusX2
  Backbone size w/o insert (bp): 3006
  Vector type: TALEN
Growth in bacteria
  Bacterial resistance: Spectinomycin, 50 μg/mL
  Growth temperature: 37°C
  Growth strain: DH5alpha
  Copy number: High Copy
Gene/Insert
  Gene/Insert name: NI NI NI (alt name: X2_AAA)
  Species: Synthetic
  Mutation: none
  Cloning method: Restriction Enzyme; 5′ cloning site BsaI (destroyed during cloning); 3′ cloning site BsaI (destroyed during cloning)
  Sequencing primers: 5′ pCR8_F1; 3′ pCR8_R1
Terms and licenses: Academic/Nonprofit Terms; Industry Terms: Not Available to Industry
How to cite: pFusX2-1 was a gift from Stephen Ekker (Addgene plasmid # 63283 ; http://n2t.net/addgene:63283 ; RRID:Addgene_63283)
